Addgene plasmid #87299: pGADT7 Hsh155 K335R
Purpose: Encodes Y2H Gal4 activation domain for Hsh155 K335R
Depositing lab: Aaron Hoskins. Depositing organization: University of Wisconsin, Madison. Publication: SF3b1 mutations associated with myelodysplastic syndromes alter the fidelity of branchsite selection in yeast. Carrocci TJ, Zoerner DM, Paulson JC, Hoskins AA. Nucleic Acids Res. 2017 Jan 6. pii: gkw1349. doi: 10.1093/nar/gkw1349. PubMed 28062854.
Backbone
  Vector backbone: pGADT7
  Backbone manufacturer: Clontech
  Backbone size w/o insert (bp): 7987
  Total vector size (bp): 10910
  Vector type: Bacterial Expression, Yeast Expression
  Selectable markers: LEU2
Growth in bacteria
  Bacterial resistance: Ampicillin, 100 μg/mL
  Growth temperature: 37°C
  Growth strain: DH5alpha
  Copy number: Unknown
Gene/Insert
  Gene/Insert name: HSH155
  Species: S. cerevisiae (budding yeast)
  Insert size (bp): 2923
  Mutation: K335R
  GenBank ID: NP_014015.1
  Entrez Gene: HSH155 (a.k.a. YMR288W)
  Tag / fusion protein: GAL4 AD (N terminal on backbone); HA (N terminal on backbone)
  Cloning method: Restriction Enzyme; 5′ cloning site XmaI (not destroyed); 3′ cloning site BamHI (not destroyed)
  Sequencing primers: 5′ CCAGTGAATTCCACCCGGGAATGAGTCATCCGATTCAATTTG; 3′ GCTCGAGCTCGATGGATCCTCACAGAACTAAATCCAGTTCTTC
Terms and licenses: Academic/Nonprofit Terms; Industry Terms: Not Available to Industry
How to cite: pGADT7 Hsh155 K335R was a gift from Aaron Hoskins (Addgene plasmid # 87299 ; http://n2t.net/addgene:87299 ; RRID:Addgene_87299)
