[The description below was written by a language model from this plasmid's Addgene catalogue record and pLannotate feature annotations shown in this document.]
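Description:
pGADT7 Hsh155 K335R is a yeast two-hybrid "prey" plasmid built on the Clontech pGADT7 backbone, a shuttle vector that replicates in both E. coli and Saccharomyces cerevisiae. In bacteria it is maintained through a high-copy ColE1/pUC-type origin and selected with ampicillin via the β-lactamase gene. In yeast it is propagated episomally through the 2μ origin and selected by leucine prototrophy from the LEU2 marker driven by its own promoter. The catalogue lists a total size of about 10.9 kb, which agrees closely with the sequenced record. The feature table also picks up backbone remnants, including lac promoter/operator and lacI fragments, two loxP sites, and rop and bom fragments, none of which the record ties to this construct's purpose.

The expression cassette is driven by the constitutive yeast ADH1 promoter and closed by the ADH1 terminator. It encodes, in order, an SV40 nuclear localization signal, the GAL4 transcriptional activation domain, an HA epitope tag and the full HSH155 coding sequence, which was cloned between XmaI and BamHI sites. HSH155 is the budding yeast SF3b1 orthologue, a spliceosomal protein that contacts pre-mRNA around the branch site, and here it carries the K335R substitution. A T7 promoter lying between the activation domain and the HA tag would allow transcription of the HA-tagged insert by T7 RNA polymerase, for example in vitro. When paired with a GAL4 DNA-binding-domain "bait" plasmid, interaction between the two fusion proteins reconstitutes GAL4 activity and switches on reporter genes. The associated publication concerns SF3b1 mutations linked to myelodysplastic syndromes and their effect on branch-site selection fidelity in yeast, which suggests the plasmid serves to test how this mutation affects Hsh155 binding to its partners.
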