Features (pLannotate 1.2.2; 25 found; start..end, strand, type, name):
     68..406     +  CDS            YO085_YEAST: Protein predicted: Swiss-Prot protein existence level 4. From Saccharomyces cerevisiae (strain ATCC 204508 / S288c) (Baker's yeast).
    771..1475    +  promoter       ADH1 promoter: S. cerevisiae ADH1; promoter for alcohol dehydrogenase 1
   1521..1540    +  CDS            SV40 NLS (fragment): nuclear localization signal of SV40 (simian virus 40) large T antigen
   1557..1898    +  CDS            GAL4 activation domain: activation domain of the GAL4 transcriptional activator; Saccharomyces cerevisiae GAL4 (truncated)
   1904..1922    +  promoter       T7 promoter: promoter for bacteriophage T7 RNA polymerase
   1941..1967    +  CDS            HA: HA (human influenza hemagglutinin) epitope tag
   2004..4916    +  CDS            HSH155: SF3B1_YEAST - Experimental evidence at protein level: Swiss-Prot protein existence level 1. Contacts pre-mRNA on both sides of the branch site early in spliceosome assembly. From Saccharomyces cerevisiae (strain ATCC 204508 / S288c) (Baker's yeast).
   5180..5314    +  CDS            ADH1 (fragment): ADH1_YEAST - Also known as ADC1. Experimental evidence at protein level: Swiss-Prot protein existence level 1. This isozyme preferentially catalyzes the conversion of primary unbranched alcohols to their corresponding aldehydes. Also shows activity toward secondary alcohols. From Saccharomyces cerevisiae (strain ATCC 204508 / S288c) (Baker's yeast).
   5318..5505    +  terminator     ADH1 terminator: S. cerevisiae ADH1; transcription terminator for the S. cerevisiae alcohol dehydrogenase 1 (ADH1) gene
   5622..6716    -  CDS            LEU2: 3-isopropylmalate dehydrogenase, required for leucine biosynthesis; S. cerevisiae LEU2; yeast auxotrophic marker
   6717..7122    -  promoter       LEU2 promoter: S. cerevisiae LEU2
   7186..7208    -  protein_bind   lac operator (fragment): The lac repressor binds to the lac operator to inhibit transcription in E. coli. This inhibition can be relieved by adding lactose or isopropyl-β-D-thiogalactopyranoside (IPTG). lac repressor encoded by lacI
   7212..7242    -  promoter       lac promoter: promoter for the E. coli lac operon
   7257..7278    -  protein_bind   CAP binding site: CAP binding activates transcription in the presence of cAMP. E. coli catabolite activator protein
   7291..7332    -  CDS            lacI (fragment): lac repressor; lacI; The lac repressor binds to the lac operator to inhibit transcription in E. coli. This inhibition can be relieved by adding lactose or isopropyl-β-D-thiogalactopyranoside (IPTG).
   7333..7366    -  protein_bind   loxP: Cre-mediated recombination occurs in the 8-bp core sequence (GCATACAT). Cre recombinase
   7444..7477    -  protein_bind   loxP: Cre-mediated recombination occurs in the 8-bp core sequence (GCATACAT). Cre recombinase
   7478..7534    -  CDS            lacI (fragment): lac repressor; lacI; The lac repressor binds to the lac operator to inhibit transcription in E. coli. This inhibition can be relieved by adding lactose or isopropyl-β-D-thiogalactopyranoside (IPTG).
   7717..8305    -  rep_origin     ori: high-copy-number ColE1/pMB1/pBR322/pUC origin of replication
   8476..9336    -  CDS            AmpR: β-lactamase; bla; confers resistance to ampicillin, carbenicillin, and related antibiotics
   9337..9441    -  promoter       AmpR promoter: bla
   9536..9571    +  CDS            rop (fragment): Rop protein, which maintains plasmids at low copy number; rop
   9673..9722    +  misc_feature   bom (fragment): basis of mobility region from pBR322
   9723..10887   +  rep_origin     2μ ori: yeast 2μ plasmid origin of replication
  10888..18      -  misc_feature   MCS (fragment) (across the origin): pUC18/19 multiple cloning site
>Addgene plasmid #87299 | pGADT7 Hsh155 K335R | addgene full sequence | sequence record 189177 | Addgene NGS Result
TGCATGCCTGCAGGTCGAGATCCGGGATCGAAGAAATGATGGTAAATGAAATAGGAAATCAAGGAGCATG
AAGGCAAAAGACAAATATAAGGGTCGAACGAAAAATAAAGTGAAAAGTGTTGATATGATGTATTTGGCTT
TGCGGCGCCGAAAAAACGAGTTTACGCAATTGCACAATCATGCTGACTCTGTGGCGGACCCGCGCTCTTG
CCGGCCCGGCGATAACGCTGGGCGTGAGGCTGTGCCCGGCGGAGTTTTTTGCGCCTGCATTTTCCAAGGT
TTACCCTGCGCTAAGGGGCGAGATTGGAGAAGCAATAAGAATGCCGGTTGGGGTTGCGATGATGACGACC
ACGACAACTGGTGTCATTATTTAAGTTGCCGAAAGAACCTGAGTGCATTTGCAACATGAGTATACTAGAA
GAATGAGCCAAGACTTGCGAGACGCGAGTTTGCCGGTGGTGCGAACAATAGAGCGACCATGACCTTGAAG
GTGAGACGCGCATAACCGCTAGAGTACTTTGAAGAGGAAACAGCAATAGGGTTGCTACCAGTATAAATAG
ACAGGTACATACAACACTGGAAATGGTTGTCTGTTTGAGTACGCTTTCAATTCATTTGGGTGTGCACTTT
ATTATGTTACAATATGGAAGGGAACTTTACACTTCTCCTATGCACATATATTAATTAAAGTCCAATGCTA
GTAGAGAAGGGGGGTAACACCCCTCCGCGCTCTTTTCCGATTTTTTTCTAAACCGTGGAATATTTCGGAT
ATCCTTTTGTTGTTTCCGGGTGTACAATATGGACTTCCTCTTTTCTGGCAACCAAACCCATACATCGGGA
TTCCTATAATACCTTCGTTGGTCTCCCTAACATGTAGGTGGCGGAGGGGAGATATACAATAGAACAGATA
CCAGACAAGACATAATGGGCTAAACAAGACTACACCAATTACACTGCCTCATTGATGGTGGTACATAACG
AACTAATACTGTAGCCCTAGACTTGATAGCCATCATCATATCGAAGTTTCACTACCCTTTTTCCATTTGC
CATCTATTGAAGTAATAATAGGCGCATGCAACTTCTTTTCTTTTTTTTTCTTTTCTCTCTCCCCCGTTGT
TGTCTCACCATATCCGCAATGACAAAAAAATGATGGAAGACACTAAAGGAAAAAATTAACGACAAAGACA
GCACCAACAGATGTCGTTGTTCCAGAGCTGATGAGGGGTATCTCGAAGCACACGAAACTTTTTCCTTCCT
TCATTCACGCACACTACTCTCTAATGAGCAACGGTATACGGCCTTCCTTCCAGTTACTTGAATTTGAAAT
AAAAAAAAGTTTGCTGTCTTGCTATCAAGTATAAATAGACCTGCAATTATTAATCTTTTGTTTCCTCGTC
ATTGTTCTCGTTCCCTTTCTTCCTTGTTTCTTTTTCTGCACAATATTTCAAGCTATACCAAGCATACAAT
CAACTCCAAGCTTTGCAAAGATGGATAAAGCGGAATTAATTCCCGAGCCTCCAAAAAAGAAGAGAAAGGT
CGAATTGGGTACCGCCGCCAATTTTAATCAAAGTGGGAATATTGCTGATAGCTCATTGTCCTTCACTTTC
ACTAACAGTAGCAACGGTCCGAACCTCATAACAACTCAAACAAATTCTCAAGCGCTTTCACAACCAATTG
CCTCCTCTAACGTTCATGATAACTTCATGAATAATGAAATCACGGCTAGTAAAATTGATGATGGTAATAA
TTCAAAACCACTGTCACCTGGTTGGACGGACCAAACTGCGTATAACGCGTTTGGAATCACTACAGGGATG
TTTAATACCACTACAATGGATGATGTATATAACTATCTATTCGATGATGAAGATACCCCACCAAACCCAA
AAAAAGAGATCTTTAATACGACTCACTATAGGGCGAGCGCCGCCATGGAGTACCCATACGACGTACCAGA
TTACGCTCATATGGCCATGGAGGCCAGTGAATTCCACCCGGGAATGAGTCATCCGATTCAATTTGTAAAC
GCTAATAATAGCGATAAGAGCCACCAATTAGGCGGTCAATATTCTATTCCTCAGGATTTGAGGGAAAACC
TGCAGAAAGAAGCTGCACGTATTGGTGAGAACGAAAAAGATGTGCTACAGGAAAAAATGGAAACTAGGAC
AGTGCAAAATCGAGAGGATTCATACCACAAAAGAAGGTTTGATATGAAGTTTGAGCCGGATTCCGATACA
CAAACTGTTACGTCTTCAGAAAATACCCAAGACGCTGTCGTGCCAAGGAAAAGAAAATCTCGTTGGGATG
TAAAAGGGTACGAGCCACCTGATGAATCTTCAACAGCGGTCAAAGAAAACTCTGATAGTGCTTTGGTTAA
TGTAGAAGGAATCCATGATTTGATGTTTTTTAAACCTTCTGACCATAAATATTTCGCCGACGTTATATCC
AAAAAACCCATAGATGAGTTAAATAAGGATGAAAAGAAAGAAAGAACCCTGTCGATGTTACTTCTGAAAA
TAAAAAATGGCAATACAGCGAGTAGGAGGACTTCTATGCGGATTTTAACCGATAAAGCTGTTACATTTGG
TCCAGAAATGATATTTAACCGCTTATTGCCCATATTACTAGACAGAAGTTTGGAAGACCAGGAAAGACAT
CTAATGATCAAGACCATAGATCGCGTCCTTTACCAGCTAGGAGATTTAACAAAACCTTACGTTCACAAAA
TACTTGTAGTAGCTGCCCCATTGCTAATAGATGAAGATCCAATGGTTCGTTCAACAGGCCAGGAGATAAT
CACCAATCTGTCTACAGTCGCTGGCCTAAAAACCATTCTAACAGTAATGAGACCTGATATTGAGAATGAG
GATGAGTATGTTAGAAATGTAACTTCAAGAGCGGCGGCTGTGGTGGCAAAAGCCCTTGGTGTTAATCAAT
TGCTTCCTTTCATCAATGCAGCATGCCACTCACGGAAGTCTTGGAAAGCAAGGCATACTGGCATACGCAT
TGTGCAGCAAATAGGTATACTTTTGGGAATAGGTGTCTTGAATCATCTTACTGGGCTGATGAGTTGTATC
AAAGACTGCCTAATGGATGATCACGTTCCGGTGCGAATTGTTACAGCACATACTTTATCAACACTAGCAG
AAAATTCTTATCCATATGGTATCGAAGTTTTCAACGTTGTACTGGAGCCATTATGGAAGGGTATAAGAAG
TCATCGTGGTAAAGTGCTATCTTCTTTTTTAAAAGCTGTTGGATCTATGATCCCATTGATGGACCCAGAG
TATGCCGGTTATTATACCACAGAAGCAATGAGAATAATTAGACGTGAATTCGACTCTCCCGATGATGAAA
TGAAAAAGACCATTCTTTTAGTATTACAAAAATGTAGCGCTGTAGAATCCATAACGCCAAAATTTCTGAG
AGAAGAAATCGCGCCAGAATTCTTTCAAAAATTTTGGGTCAGACGAGTGGCATTGGATAGACCATTAAAC
AAAGTTGTTACATATACTACTGTTACATTAGCAAAGAAATTAGGTTGTTCTTATACCATTGATAAATTAT
TAACACCATTGAGAGATGAAGCTGAGCCGTTCAGAACAATGGCTGTCCATGCTGTTACTAGAACAGTAAA
CTTATTAGGGACAGCAGATTTAGATGAGAGATTAGAAACGAGGCTTATTGATGCGCTCTTGATAGCATTT
CAAGAACAAACAAATAGTGATTCTATAATCTTTAAAGGGTTTGGGGCAGTGACGGTGTCACTTGACATCC
GTATGAAACCGTTTTTAGCACCCATTGTGAGTACGATTTTAAATCATTTAAAGCATAAAACTCCCTTGGT
TCGTCAACATGCAGCAGATCTATGTGCCATACTAATACCAGTCATCAAGAACTGTCACGAATTCGAAATG
TTGAATAAATTGAACATTATATTGTATGAATCCTTAGGCGAAGTATATCCAGAGGTATTAGGTTCTATAA
TCAACGCTATGTACTGTATTACTAGCGTAATGGATTTGGATAAACTACAACCTCCTATTAATCAAATTTT
ACCAACCTTAACTCCAATTTTAAGAAACAAGCATAGAAAAGTCGAAGTAAACACTATCAAATTTGTTGGA
CTTATTGGTAAATTAGCACCTACCTATGCACCTCCTAAAGAATGGATGAGAATATGTTTTGAACTATTAG
AACTTTTGAAAAGTACAAATAAAGAAATAAGAAGATCAGCAAATGCCACGTTTGGATTCATTGCTGAAGC
AATTGGACCTCACGATGTTCTTGTTGCGTTATTGAACAATTTAAAGGTTCAAGAACGTCAGTTACGTGTA
TGCACGGCTGTTGCTATCGGTATCGTTGCTAAAGTGTGTGGTCCTTACAACGTGCTGCCAGTAATCATGA
ATGAATACACAACACCAGAGACTAATGTTCAAAACGGTGTTCTCAAGGCCATGTCATTCATGTTTGAGTA
CATTGGTAACATGTCTAAGGATTACATATACTTCATAACACCATTATTAGAAGATGCACTCACCGATAGG
GATTTAGTTCATCGTCAGACAGCGTCGAACGTAATAACCCACTTAGCTTTAAACTGTTCAGGTACAGGTC
ACGAAGATGCCTTCATTCATTTAATGAATCTTCTAATACCCAATATTTTTGAAACTTCACCACATGCTAT
TATGCGTATTTTAGAAGGTTTGGAGGCACTGAGTCAAGCTCTTGGCCCTGGACTATTCATGAACTACATA
TGGGCAGGATTGTTCCATCCAGCGAAGAATGTAAGGAAAGCATTTTGGAGGGTGTATAATAACATGTACG
TAATGTACCAGGACGCCATGGTACCTTTTTACCCCGTTACACCAGACAACAATGAAGAATATATAGAAGA
ACTGGATTTAGTTCTGTGAGGATCCATCGAGCTCGAGCTGCAGATGAATCGTAGATACTGAAAAACCCCG
CAAGTTCACTTCAACTGTGCATCGTGCACCATCTCAATTTCTTTCATTTATACATCGTTTTGCCTTCTTT
TATGTAACTATACTCCTCTAAGTTTCAATCTTGGCCATGTAACCTCTGATCTATAGAATTTTTTAAATGA
CTAGAATTAATGCCCATCTTTTTTTTGGACCTAAATTCTTCATGAAAATATATTACGAGGGCTTATTCAG
AAGCTTTGGACTTCTTCGCCAGAGGTTTGGTCAAGTCTCCAATCAAGGTTGTCGGCTTGTCTACCTTGCC
AGAAATTTACGAAAAGATGGAAAAGGGTCAAATCGTTGGTAGATACGTTGTTGACACTTCTAAATAAGCG
AATTTCTTATGATTTATGATTTTTATTATTAAATAAGTTATAAAAAAAATAAGTGTATACAAATTTTAAA
GTGACTCTTAGGTTTTAAAACGAAAATTCTTATTCTTGAGTAACTCTTTCCTGTAGGTCAGGTTGCTTTC
TCAGGTATAGCATGAGGTCGCTCTTATTGACCACACCTCTACCGGCCGGTCGAAATTCCCCTACCCTATG
AACATATTCCATTTTGTAATTTCGTGTCGTTTCTATTATGAATTTCATTTATAAAGTTTATGTACAAATA
TCATAAAAAAAGAGAATCTTTTTAAGCAAGGATTTTCTTAACTTCTTCGGCGACAGCATCACCGACTTCG
GTGGTACTGTTGGAACCACCTAAATCACCAGTTCTGATACCTGCATCCAAAACCTTTTTAACTGCATCTT
CAATGGCCTTACCTTCTTCAGGCAAGTTCAATGACAATTTCAACATCATTGCAGCAGACAAGATAGTGGC
GATAGGGTTGACCTTATTCTTTGGCAAATCTGGAGCAGAACCGTGGCATGGTTCGTACAAACCAAATGCG
GTGTTCTTGTCTGGCAAAGAGGCCAAGGACGCAGATGGCAACAAACCCAAGGAACCTGGGATAACGGAGG
CTTCATCGGAGATGATATCACCAAACATGTTGCTGGTGATTATAATACCATTTAGGTGGGTTGGGTTCTT
AACTAGGATCATGGCGGCAGAATCAATCAATTGATGTTGAACCTTCAATGTAGGAAATTCGTTCTTGATG
GTTTCCTCCACAGTTTTTCTCCATAATCTTGAAGAGGCCAAAACATTAGCTTTATCCAAGGACCAAATAG
GCAATGGTGGCTCATGTTGTAGGGCCATGAAAGCGGCCATTCTTGTGATTCTTTGCACTTCTGGAACGGT
GTATTGTTCACTATCCCAAGCGACACCATCACCATCGTCTTCCTTTCTCTTACCAAAGTAAATACCTCCC
ACTAATTCTCTGACAACAACGAAGTCAGTACCTTTAGCAAATTGTGGCTTGATTGGAGATAAGTCTAAAA
GAGAGTCGGATGCAAAGTTACATGGTCTTAAGTTGGCGTACAATTGAAGTTCTTTACGGATTTTTAGTAA
ACCTTGTTCAGGTCTAACACTACCTGTACCCCATTTAGGACCACCCACAGCACCTAACAAAACGGCATCA
GCCTTCTTGGAGGCTTCCAGCGCCTCATCTGGAAGTGGGACACCTGTAGCTTCGATAGCAGCACCACCAA
TTAAATGATTTTCGAAATCGAACTTGACATTGGAACGAACATCAGAAATAGCTTTAAGAACCTTAATGGC
TTCGGCTGTGATTTCTTGACCAACGTGGTCACCTGGCAAAACGACGATCTTCTTAGGGGCAGACATTAGA
ATGGTATATCCTTGAAATATATATATATATTGCTGAAATGTAAAAGGTAAGAAAAGTTAGAAAGTAAGAC
GATTGCTAACCACCTATTGGAAAAAACAATAGGTCCTTAAATAATATTGTCAACTTCAAGTATTGTGATG
CAAGCATTTAGTCATGAACGCTTCTCTATTCTATATGAAAAGCCGGTTCCGGCGCTCTCACCTTTCCTTT
TTCTCCCAATTTTTCAGTTGAAAAAGGTATATGCGTCAGGCGACCTCTGAAATTAACAAAAAATTTCCAG
TCATCGAATTTGATTCTGTGCGATAGCGCCCCTGTGTGTTCTCGTTATGTTGAGGAAAAAAATAATGGTT
GCTAAGAGATTCGAACTCTTGCATCTTACGATACCTGAGTATTCCCACAGTTGGGGGATCTCGACTCTAG
CTAGAGGATCAATTCGTAATCATGTCATAGCTGTTTCCTGTGTGAAATTGTTATCCGCTCACAATTCCAC
ACAACATACGAGCCGGAAGCATAAAGTGTAAAGCCTGGGGTGCCTAATGAGTGAGCTAACTCACATTAAT
TGCGTTGCGCTCACTGCCCGCTTTCCAGTCGGGAAACCTGTCGTGCCAGCTGATAACTTCGTATAATGTA
TGCTATACGAAGTTATTAGGTCTGAAGAGGAGTTTACGTCCAGCCAAGCTAGCTTGGCTGCAGGTCGAGC
GGCCGCGATCCGGAACCCTTAATATAACTTCGTATAATGTATGCTATACGAAGTTATCAGCTGCATTAAT
GAATCGGCCAACGCGCGGGGAGAGGCGGTTTGCGTATTGGGCGCTCTTCCGCTTCCTCGCTCACTGACTC
GCTGCGCTCGGTCGTTCGGCTGCGGCGAGCGGTATCAGCTCACTCAAAGGCGGTAATACGGTTATCCACA
GAATCAGGGGATAACGCAGGAAAGAACATGTGAGCAAAAGGCCAGCAAAAGGCCAGGAACCGTAAAAAGG
CCGCGTTGCTGGCGTTTTTCCATAGGCTCCGCCCCCCTGACGAGCATCACAAAAATCGACGCTCAAGTCA
GAGGTGGCGAAACCCGACAGGACTATAAAGATACCAGGCGTTTCCCCCTGGAAGCTCCCTCGTGCGCTCT
CCTGTTCCGACCCTGCCGCTTACCGGATACCTGTCCGCCTTTCTCCCTTCGGGAAGCGTGGCGCTTTCTC
ATAGCTCACGCTGTAGGTATCTCAGTTCGGTGTAGGTCGTTCGCTCCAAGCTGGGCTGTGTGCACGAACC
CCCCGTTCAGCCCGACCGCTGCGCCTTATCCGGTAACTATCGTCTTGAGTCCAACCCGGTAAGACACGAC
TTATCGCCACTGGCAGCAGCCACTGGTAACAGGATTAGCAGAGCGAGGTATGTAGGCGGTGCTACAGAGT
TCTTGAAGTGGTGGCCTAACTACGGCTACACTAGAAGAACAGTATTTGGTATCTGCGCTCTGCTGAAGCC
AGTTACCTTCGGAAAAAGAGTTGGTAGCTCTTGATCCGGCAAACAAACCACCGCTGGTAGCGGTGGTTTT
TTTGTTTGCAAGCAGCAGATTACGCGCAGAAAAAAAGGATCTCAAGAAGATCCTTTGATCTTTTCTACGG
GGTCTGACGCTCAGTGGAACGAAAACTCACGTTAAGGGATTTTGGTCATGAGATTATCAAAAAGGATCTT
CACCTAGATCCTTTTAAATTAAAAATGAAGTTTTAAATCAATCTAAAGTATATATGAGTAAACTTGGTCT
GACAGTTACCAATGCTTAATCAGTGAGGCACCTATCTCAGCGATCTGTCTATTTCGTTCATCCATAGTTG
CCTGACTCCCCGTCGTGTAGATAACTACGATACGGGAGGGCTTACCATCTGGCCCCAGTGCTGCAATGAT
ACCGCGAGACCCACGCTCACCGGCTCCAGATTTATCAGCAATAAACCAGCCAGCCGGAAGGGCCGAGCGC
AGAAGTGGTCCTGCAACTTTATCCGCCTCCATCCAGTCTATTAATTGTTGCCGGGAAGCTAGAGTAAGTA
GTTCGCCAGTTAATAGTTTGCGCAACGTTGTTGCCATTGCTACAGGCATCGTGGTGTCACGCTCGTCGTT
TGGTATGGCTTCATTCAGCTCCGGTTCCCAACGATCAAGGCGAGTTACATGATCCCCCATGTTGTGCAAA
AAAGCGGTTAGCTCCTTCGGTCCTCCGATCGTTGTCAGAAGTAAGTTGGCCGCAGTGTTATCACTCATGG
TTATGGCAGCACTGCATAATTCTCTTACTGTCATGCCATCCGTAAGATGCTTTTCTGTGACTGGTGAGTA
CTCAACCAAGTCATTCTGAGAATAGTGTATGCGGCGACCGAGTTGCTCTTGCCCGGCGTCAATACGGGAT
AATACCGCGCCACATAGCAGAACTTTAAAAGTGCTCATCATTGGAAAACGTTCTTCGGGGCGAAAACTCT
CAAGGATCTTACCGCTGTTGAGATCCAGTTCGATGTAACCCACTCGTGCACCCAACTGATCTTCAGCATC
TTTTACTTTCACCAGCGTTTCTGGGTGAGCAAAAACAGGAAGGCAAAATGCCGCAAAAAAGGGAATAAGG
GCGACACGGAAATGTTGAATACTCATACTCTTCCTTTTTCAATATTATTGAAGCATTTATCAGGGTTATT
GTCTCATGAGCGGATACATATTTGAATGTATTTAGAAAAATAAACAAATAGGGGTTCCGCGCACATTTCC
CCGAAAAGTGCCACCTGACGTCTAAGAAACCATTATTATCATGACATTAACCTATAAAAATAGGCGTATC
ACGAGGCCCTTTCGTCTCGCGCGTTTCGGTGATGACGGTGAAAACCTCTGACACATGCAGCTCCCGGAGA
CGGTCACAGCTTGTCTGTAAGCGGATGCCGGGAGCAGACAAGCCCGTCAGGGCGCGTCAGCGGGTGTTGG
CGGGTGTCGGGGCTGGCTTAACTATGCGGCATCAGAGCAGATTGTACTGAGAGTGCACCATAACGCATTT
AAGCATAAACACGCACTATGCCGTTCTTCTCATGTATATATATATACAGGCAACACGCAGATATAGGTGC
GACGTGAACAGTGAGCTGTATGTGCGCAGCTCGCGTTGCATTTTCGGAAGCGCTCGTTTTCGGAAACGCT
TTGAAGTTCCTATTCCGAAGTTCCTATTCTCTAGCTAGAAAGTATAGGAACTTCAGAGCGCTTTTGAAAA
CCAAAAGCGCTCTGAAGACGCACTTTCAAAAAACCAAAAACGCACCGGACTGTAACGAGCTACTAAAATA
TTGCGAATACCGCTTCCACAAACATTGCTCAAAAGTATCTCTTTGCTATATATCTCTGTGCTATATCCCT
ATATAACCTACCCATCCACCTTTCGCTCCTTGAACTTGCATCTAAACTCGACCTCTACATTTTTTATGTT
TATCTCTAGTATTACTCTTTAGACAAAAAAATTGTAGTAAGAACTATTCATAGAGTGAATCGAAAACAAT
ACGAAAATGTAAACATTTCCTATACGTAGTATATAGAGACAAAATAGAAGAAACCGTTCATAATTTTCTG
ACCAATGAAGAATCATCAACGCTATCACTTTCTGTTCACAAAGTATGCGCAATCCACATCGGTATAGAAT
ATAATCGGGGATGCCTTTATCTTGAAAAAATGCACCCGCAGCTTCGCTAGTAATCAGTAAACGCGGGAAG
TGGAGTCAGGCTTTTTTTATGGAAGAGAAAATAGACACCAAAGTAGCCTTCTTCTAACCTTAACGGACCT
ACAGTGCAAAAAGTTATCAAGAGACTGCATTATAGAGCGCACAAAGGAGAAAAAAAGTAATCTAAGATGC
TTTGTTAGAAAAATAGCGCTCTCGGGATGCATTTTTGTAGAACAAAAAAGAAGTATAGATTCTTTGTTGG
TAAAATAGCGCTCTCGCGTTGCATTTCTGTTCTGTAAAAATGCAGCTCAGATTCTTTGTTTGAAAAATTA
GCGCTCTCGCGTTGCATTTTTGTTTTACAAAAATGAAGCACAGATTCTTCGTTGGTAAAATAGCGCTTTC
GCGTTGCATTTCTGTTCTGTAAAAATGCAGCTCAGATTCTTTGTTTGAAAAATTAGCGCTCTCGCGTTGC
ATTTTTGTTCTACAAAATGAAGCACAGATGCTTCGTTGCT
